Addgene plasmid #245725: Lenti-CMV-CNOT3-R59S-Tev-3xFlag
Purpose: Express CNOT3-R59S-Tev-3xFlag in mammalian cells
Depositing lab: Joshua Mendell. Depositing organization: University of Texas Southwestern Medical Center. Publication: Specific tRNAs promote mRNA decay by recruiting the CCR4-NOT complex to translating ribosomes. Zhu X, Cruz VE, Zhang H, Erzberger JP, Mendell JT. Science. 2024 Nov 22;386(6724):eadq8587. doi: 10.1126/science.adq8587. Epub 2024 Nov 22. PubMed 39571015.
Backbone
  Vector backbone: Lenti-CMV-Puro
  Vector type: Lentiviral
Growth in bacteria
  Bacterial resistance: Ampicillin, 100 μg/mL
  Growth temperature: 37°C
  Growth strain: NEB Stable
  Copy number: High Copy
Gene/Insert
  Gene/Insert name: CNOT3-R59S-Tev-3xFlag
  Species: H. sapiens (human)
  Mutation: R59S
  Entrez Gene: CNOT3 (a.k.a. IDDSADF, LENG2, NOT3, NOT3H)
  Tag / fusion protein: 3xFlag (C terminal on backbone)
  Cloning method: Gibson Cloning
Terms and licenses: Academic/Nonprofit Terms; Industry Terms: Not Available to Industry
How to cite: Lenti-CMV-CNOT3-R59S-Tev-3xFlag was a gift from Joshua Mendell (Addgene plasmid # 245725 ; http://n2t.net/addgene:245725 ; RRID:Addgene_245725)
