[The description below was written by a language model from this plasmid's Addgene catalogue record and pLannotate feature annotations shown in this document.]
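Description:
Lenti-CMV-CNOT3-R59S-Tev-3xFlag is a roughly 10.2 kb lentiviral transfer plasmid built on the Lenti-CMV-Puro backbone for expressing a tagged point mutant of human CNOT3 in mammalian cells. In bacteria it is maintained through a high-copy ColE1/pUC-type origin and selected with ampicillin via the β-lactamase gene. An f1 origin and short remnants of lac-region and phage promoter sequences are also carried over from the cloning backbone. The viral portion has a third-generation layout: an RSV promoter drives a truncated HIV-1 5' LTR, followed by the Ψ packaging signal with a gag fragment, the Rev response element for Rev-dependent nuclear export of the genomic RNA, and the cPPT/CTS. A second truncated LTR, followed by an SV40 polyadenylation signal, closes the transferred region. Packaging functions must therefore be supplied in trans to make virus.

Between the LTRs, the CMV immediate-early enhancer and promoter drive the CNOT3 open reading frame carrying the R59S substitution. According to the construct name, the coding sequence is followed by a TEV protease site, which is not separately annotated in the feature table, and then by a C-terminal 3xFLAG epitope. This arrangement is suited to detection and to affinity capture with protease-mediated release. A WPRE downstream enhances transcript expression, and a separate SV40 promoter–puromycin N-acetyltransferase cassette allows selection of transduced cells. CNOT3 is a subunit of the CCR4-NOT deadenylase complex, and the associated publication concerns tRNA-dependent recruitment of this complex to translating ribosomes. The record does not state the specific functional consequence of R59S.
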