Features (pLannotate 1.2.2; 31 found; start..end, strand, type, name):
      5..32      +  rep_origin     RSF ori (fragment): Plasmids containing the RSF 1030 origin of replication can be propagated in E. coli cells that contain additional plasmids with compatible origins.
     34..126     +  CDS            lacI (fragment): lac repressor; lacI; The lac repressor binds to the lac operator to inhibit transcription in E. coli. This inhibition can be relieved by adding lactose or isopropyl-β-D-thiogalactopyranoside (IPTG).
    139..160     +  protein_bind   CAP binding site: CAP binding activates transcription in the presence of cAMP. E. coli catabolite activator protein
    175..205     +  promoter       lac promoter: promoter for the E. coli lac operon
    213..229     +  protein_bind   lac operator: The lac repressor binds to the lac operator to inhibit transcription in E. coli. This inhibition can be relieved by adding lactose or isopropyl-β-D-thiogalactopyranoside (IPTG). lac repressor encoded by lacI
    274..292     +  promoter       T3 promoter: promoter for bacteriophage T3 RNA polymerase
    320..546     +  promoter       RSV promoter: Rous sarcoma virus enhancer/promoter
    547..727     +  LTR            5' LTR (truncated): truncated 5' long terminal repeat (LTR) from HIV-1
    774..899     +  misc_feature   HIV-1 Ψ: packaging signal of human immunodeficiency virus type 1
    883..1246    +  CDS            HIV-1 gag (fragment): gag protein from human immunodeficiency virus 1; gag
   1392..1625    +  misc_feature   RRE: The Rev response element (RRE) of HIV-1 allows for Rev-dependent mRNA export from the nucleus to the cytoplasm.
   2002..2102    +  CDS            Rev (fragment): human immunodeficiency virus 1 (HIV-1) Rev protein; rev; enhances nuclear export of unspliced and incompletely spliced viral mRNAs
   2121..2237    +  misc_feature   cPPT/CTS: central polypurine tract and central termination sequence of HIV-1
   2260..2563    +  enhancer       CMV enhancer: human cytomegalovirus immediate early enhancer
   2564..2767    +  promoter       CMV promoter: human cytomegalovirus (CMV) immediate early promoter
   2868..5126    +  CDS            CNOT3: CNOT3_HUMAN - Also known as KIAA0691, LENG2, NOT3. Experimental evidence at protein level: Swiss-Prot protein existence level 1. Component of the CCR4-NOT complex which is one of the major cellular mRNA deadenylases and is linked to various cellular processes including bulk mRNA degradation, miRNA-mediated repression, translational repression during translational initiation and general transcription regulation. Additional complex functions may be a consequence of its influence on mRNA expression. May be involved in metabolic regulation; may be involved in recruitment of the CCR4-NOT complex to
   5157..5222    +  CDS            3xFLAG: three tandem FLAG® epitope tags, followed by an enterokinase cleavage site
   5289..5313    -  protein_bind   attB2: mutant version of attB; recombination site for the Gateway® BP reaction BP Clonase™
   5344..5932    +  misc_feature   WPRE: woodchuck hepatitis virus posttranscriptional regulatory element
   5988..6317    +  promoter       SV40 promoter: SV40 enhancer and early promoter
   6345..6944    +  CDS            PuroR: puromycin N-acetyltransferase; pac from Streptomyces alboniger; confers resistance to puromycin
   6964..7101    +  CDS            nef (fragment): NEF_HV1LA - Experimental evidence at protein level: Swiss-Prot protein existence level 1. Extracellular Nef protein targets CD4(+) T-lymphocytes for apoptosis by interacting with CXCR4 surface receptors. From Human immunodeficiency virus type 1 group M subtype B (isolate Lai) (HIV-1).
   7087..7267    +  LTR            5' LTR (truncated): truncated 5' long terminal repeat (LTR) from HIV-1
   7339..7460    +  polyA_signal   SV40 poly(A) signal: SV40 polyadenylation signal
   7500..7635    +  rep_origin     SV40 ori: SV40 origin of replication
   7656..7674    -  promoter       T7 promoter: promoter for bacteriophage T7 RNA polymerase
   7682..7837    +  CDS            lacZα (fragment): LacZα fragment of β-galactosidase; lacZ fragment
   7842..8270    +  rep_origin     f1 ori (sequence partly withheld): f1 bacteriophage origin of replication; arrow indicates direction of (+) strand synthesis
   8323..8427    +  promoter       AmpR promoter: bla
   8428..9288    +  CDS            AmpR: β-lactamase; bla; confers resistance to ampicillin, carbenicillin, and related antibiotics
   9459..10047   +  rep_origin     ori: high-copy-number ColE1/pMB1/pBR322/pUC origin of replication
>Addgene plasmid #245725 | Lenti-CMV-CNOT3-R59S-Tev-3xFlag | addgene full sequence | sequence record 488020 | Addgene NGS Result
GCGCAGCGAGTCAGTGAGCGAGGAAGCGGAAGAGCGCCCAATACGCAAACCGCCTCTCCCCGCGCGTTGG
CCGATTCATTAATGCAGCTGGCACGACAGGTTTCCCGACTGGAAAGCGGGCAGTGAGCGCAACGCAATTA
ATGTGAGTTAGCTCACTCATTAGGCACCCCAGGCTTTACACTTTATGCTTCCGGCTCGTATGTTGTGTGG
AATTGTGAGCGGATAACAATTTCACACAGGAAACAGCTATGACCATGATTACGCCAAGCGCGCAATTAAC
CCTCACTAAAGGGAACAAAAGCTGGAGCTGCAAGCTTAATGTAGTCTTATGCAATACTCTTGTAGTCTTG
CAACATGGTAACGATGAGTTAGCAACATGCCTTACAAGGAGAGAAAAAGCACCGTGCATGCCGATTGGTG
GAAGTAAGGTGGTACGATCGTGCCTTATTAGGAAGGCAACAGACGGGTCTGACATGGATTGGACGAACCA
CTGAATTGCCGCATTGCAGAGATATTGTATTTAAGTGCCTAGCTCGATACATAAACGGGTCTCTCTGGTT
AGACCAGATCTGAGCCTGGGAGCTCTCTGGCTAACTAGGGAACCCACTGCTTAAGCCTCAATAAAGCTTG
CCTTGAGTGCTTCAAGTAGTGTGTGCCCGTCTGTTGTGTGACTCTGGTAACTAGAGATCCCTCAGACCCT
TTTAGTCAGTGTGGAAAATCTCTAGCAGTGGCGCCCGAACAGGGACTTGAAAGCGAAAGGGAAACCAGAG
GAGCTCTCTCGACGCAGGACTCGGCTTGCTGAAGCGCGCACGGCAAGAGGCGAGGGGCGGCGACTGGTGA
GTACGCCAAAAATTTTGACTAGCGGAGGCTAGAAGGAGAGAGATGGGTGCGAGAGCGTCAGTATTAAGCG
GGGGAGAATTAGATCGCGATGGGAAAAAATTCGGTTAAGGCCAGGGGGAAAGAAAAAATATAAATTAAAA
CATATAGTATGGGCAAGCAGGGAGCTAGAACGATTCGCAGTTAATCCTGGCCTGTTAGAAACATCAGAAG
GCTGTAGACAAATACTGGGACAGCTACAACCATCCCTTCAGACAGGATCAGAAGAACTTAGATCATTATA
TAATACAGTAGCAACCCTCTATTGTGTGCATCAAAGGATAGAGATAAAAGACACCAAGGAAGCTTTAGAC
AAGATAGAGGAAGAGCAAAACAAAAGTAAGACCACCGCACAGCAAGCGGCCGCTGATCTTCAGACCTGGA
GGAGGAGATATGAGGGACAATTGGAGAAGTGAATTATATAAATATAAAGTAGTAAAAATTGAACCATTAG
GAGTAGCACCCACCAAGGCAAAGAGAAGAGTGGTGCAGAGAGAAAAAAGAGCAGTGGGAATAGGAGCTTT
GTTCCTTGGGTTCTTGGGAGCAGCAGGAAGCACTATGGGCGCAGCGTCAATGACGCTGACGGTACAGGCC
AGACAATTATTGTCTGGTATAGTGCAGCAGCAGAACAATTTGCTGAGGGCTATTGAGGCGCAACAGCATC
TGTTGCAACTCACAGTCTGGGGCATCAAGCAGCTCCAGGCAAGAATCCTGGCTGTGGAAAGATACCTAAA
GGATCAACAGCTCCTGGGGATTTGGGGTTGCTCTGGAAAACTCATTTGCACCACTGCTGTGCCTTGGAAT
GCTAGTTGGAGTAATAAATCTCTGGAACAGATTTGGAATCACACGACCTGGATGGAGTGGGACAGAGAAA
TTAACAATTACACAAGCTTAATACACTCCTTAATTGAAGAATCGCAAAACCAGCAAGAAAAGAATGAACA
AGAATTATTGGAATTAGATAAATGGGCAAGTTTGTGGAATTGGTTTAACATAACAAATTGGCTGTGGTAT
ATAAAATTATTCATAATGATAGTAGGAGGCTTGGTAGGTTTAAGAATAGTTTTTGCTGTACTTTCTATAG
TGAATAGAGTTAGGCAGGGATATTCACCATTATCGTTTCAGACCCACCTCCCAACCCCGAGGGGACCCGA
CAGGCCCGAAGGAATAGAAGAAGAAGGTGGAGAGAGAGACAGAGACAGATCCATTCGATTAGTGAACGGA
TCTCGACGGTATCGGTTAACTTTTAAAAGAAAAGGGGGGATTGGGGGGTACAGTGCAGGGGAAAGAATAG
TAGACATAATAGCAACAGACATACAAACTAAAGAATTACAAAAACAAATTACAAAATTCAAAATTTTATC
GATAAGCTTGGGAGTTCCGCGTTACATAACTTACGGTAAATGGCCCGCCTGGCTGACCGCCCAACGACCC
CCGCCCATTGACGTCAATAATGACGTATGTTCCCATAGTAACGCCAATAGGGACTTTCCATTGACGTCAA
TGGGTGGAGTATTTACGGTAAACTGCCCACTTGGCAGTACATCAAGTGTATCATATGCCAAGTACGCCCC
CTATTGACGTCAATGACGGTAAATGGCCCGCCTGGCATTATGCCCAGTACATGACCTTATGGGACTTTCC
TACTTGGCAGTACATCTACGTATTAGTCATCGCTATTACCATGGTGATGCGGTTTTGGCAGTACATCAAT
GGGCGTGGATAGCGGTTTGACTCACGGGGATTTCCAAGTCTCCACCCCATTGACGTCAATGGGAGTTTGT
TTTGGCACCAAAATCAACGGGACTTTCCAAAATGTCGTAACAACTCCGCCCCATTGACGCAAATGGGCGG
TAGGCGTGTACGGTGGGAGGTCTATATAAGCAGAGCTCGTTTAGTGAACCGTCAGATCGCCTGTCGCGAT
ACGCTCCTCAGCGGCGGCGCCAGCTCCTGTGCGTCCGTCTCCAAGAGAGTAGAGTGCGTCTGCCACCATG
GCGGACAAGCGCAAACTCCAAGGTGAGATTGATCGCTGCCTCAAGAAGGTGTCCGAGGGCGTGGAGCAGT
TTGAAGATATTTGGCAGAAGCTCCACAATGCAGCCAACGCGAACCAGAAAGAAAAGTATGAGGCTGACCT
AAAGAAGGAGATTAAGAAGCTACAACGGCTGTCGGACCAAATCAAGACATGGGTAGCGTCCAACGAGATC
AAGGACAAGAGGCAGCTTATAGACAACCGCAAGCTCATTGAGACGCAAATGGAACGGTTCAAAGTTGTGG
AACGAGAGACCAAAACCAAAGCTTACAGCAAAGAGGGCCTGGGCCTGGCCCAGAAGGTAGATCCTGCCCA
GAAGGAGAAGGAAGAGGTTGGCCAGTGGCTCACGAATACCATCGACACGCTCAACATGCAGGTGGACCAG
TTTGAGAGTGAAGTGGAGTCACTGTCAGTGCAGACACGCAAGAAGAAGGGCGACAAGGATAAGCAGGACC
GGATTGAGGGCTTGAAGCGGCACATCGAGAAGCACCGCTACCACGTGCGCATGCTAGAGACCATCCTGCG
CATGCTGGACAATGACTCCATTCTCGTTGACGCCATCCGCAAGATCAAGGACGACGTTGAGTACTATGTT
GACTCATCCCAGGACCCCGACTTCGAGGAGAACGAGTTTCTCTACGATGACCTGGACCTCGAGGACATTC
CACAGGCGCTGGTCGCCACCTCCCCCCCCAGCCACAGCCACATGGAGGATGAGATCTTCAACCAGTCCAG
CAGCACGCCCACCTCAACCACCTCCAGCTCTCCCATCCCGCCCAGCCCAGCCAACTGTACCACGGAAAAC
TCTGAAGATGATAAGAAGAGGGGACGTTCCACAGACAGTGAAGTCAGCCAGTCTCCAGCCAAAAACGGCT
CCAAGCCTGTCCACAGCAACCAGCACCCTCAGTCCCCAGCTGTGCCGCCCACCTACCCCTCCGGCCCCCC
GCCTGCTGCCTCTGCCTTGAGCACCACTCCTGGCAACAATGGGGTCCCCGCCCCCGCAGCACCCCCAAGT
GCCCTGGGCCCCAAGGCCAGTCCAGCTCCCAGCCACAACTCGGGCACCCCTGCTCCCTATGCCCAGGCGG
TGGCCCCACCAGCTCCCAGTGGGCCCAGCACGACCCAGCCCCGGCCCCCCAGCGTCCAGCCTAGCGGAGG
CGGAGGCGGCGGCAGCGGAGGCGGAGGGAGCAGCAGCAGTAGTAACAGCAGTGCCGGTGGAGGGGCTGGC
AAGCAGAATGGCGCCACCAGTTACAGCTCAGTTGTGGCAGACAGCCCGGCAGAGGTGGCTTTGAGCAGCA
GTGGGGGCAACAATGCCAGCAGCCAGGCCTTGGGCCCCCCTTCCGGCCCCCACAACCCACCTCCCAGCAC
CTCGAAGGAACCCAGTGCGGCAGCCCCAACGGGGGCTGGGGGCGTGGCCCCAGGCTCAGGGAACAACTCA
GGGGGACCCAGCCTCCTGGTGCCACTGCCTGTGAATCCTCCCAGCTCCCCAACGCCCAGCTTCAGTGATG
CCAAGGCAGCCGGTGCCCTGCTCAATGGGCCTCCACAGTTCAGCACCGCCCCAGAAATCAAGGCCCCTGA
GCCTCTGAGCTCCTTGAAGTCCATGGCGGAACGGGCAGCCATCAGCTCTGGCATTGAGGACCCTGTGCCA
ACGCTGCACCTGACCGAGCGAGACATCATCCTGAGCAGTACATCAGCACCTCCGGCCTCAGCCCAGCCGC
CCCTGCAGCTGTCAGAGGTGAACATACCGCTGTCGCTGGGTGTCTGTCCACTGGGCCCTGTGCCCCTCAC
CAAGGAGCAGCTCTATCAGCAGGCCATGGAAGAGGCCGCCTGGCACCACATGCCTCACCCCTCTGACTCT
GAGCGTATTCGGCAGTACCTCCCCCGGAACCCCTGTCCGACGCCCCCCTACCACCACCAGATGCCACCCC
CACACTCGGACACTGTGGAATTCTACCAGCGCCTGTCGACCGAGACACTCTTCTTCATCTTCTACTATCT
GGAGGGCACTAAGGCACAGTATCTGGCAGCCAAGGCCCTAAAGAAGCAGTCATGGCGATTCCACACCAAG
TACATGATGTGGTTCCAGAGGCACGAGGAGCCCAAGACCATCACTGACGAGTTTGAGCAGGGCACCTACA
TCTACTTTGACTACGAGAAGTGGGGCCAGCGGAAGAAGGAAGGCTTCACCTTTGAGTACCGCTACCTGGA
GGACCGGGACCTCCAGGATCTGTTTGAGAACCTGTACTTCCAGGGCGACTACAAAGACCATGACGGTGAT
TATAAAGATCATGACATCGATTACAAGGATGACGATGACAAGTAGAAACACTAGTAGACCACCTCCCCGA
TCCGGTACCGAATTCGCGGCCGCACTCGAGATATCTAGACCCAGCTTTCTTGTACAAAGTGGTTGATATC
CAGCACAGTGGCGGCCGCTCGACAATCAACCTCTGGATTACAAAATTTGTGAAAGATTGACTGGTATTCT
TAACTATGTTGCTCCTTTTACGCTATGTGGATACGCTGCTTTAATGCCTTTGTATCATGCTATTGCTTCC
CGTATGGCTTTCATTTTCTCCTCCTTGTATAAATCCTGGTTGCTGTCTCTTTATGAGGAGTTGTGGCCCG
TTGTCAGGCAACGTGGCGTGGTGTGCACTGTGTTTGCTGACGCAACCCCCACTGGTTGGGGCATTGCCAC
CACCTGTCAGCTCCTTTCCGGGACTTTCGCTTTCCCCCTCCCTATTGCCACGGCGGAACTCATCGCCGCC
TGCCTTGCCCGCTGCTGGACAGGGGCTCGGCTGTTGGGCACTGACAATTCCGTGGTGTTGTCGGGGAAGC
TGACGTCCTTTCCATGGCTGCTCGCCTGTGTTGCCACCTGGATTCTGCGCGGGACGTCCTTCTGCTACGT
CCCTTCGGCCCTCAATCCAGCGGACCTTCCTTCCCGCGGCCTGCTGCCGGCTCTGCGGCCTCTTCCGCGT
CTTCGCCTTCGCCCTCAGACGAGTCGGATCTCCCTTTGGGCCGCCTCCCCGCCTGGAATTCTGCAGATAT
CCGGTTAGTAATGAGTTTGGAATTAATTCTGTGGAATGTGTGTCAGTTAGGGTGTGGAAAGTCCCCAGGC
TCCCCAGCAGGCAGAAGTATGCAAAGCATGCATCTCAATTAGTCAGCAACCAGGTGTGGAAAGTCCCCAG
GCTCCCCAGCAGGCAGAAGTATGCAAAGCATGCATCTCAATTAGTCAGCAACCATAGTCCCGCCCCTAAC
TCCGCCCATCCCGCCCCTAACTCCGCCCAGTTCCGCCCATTCTCCGCCCCATGGCTGACTAATTTTTTTT
ATTTATGCAGAGGCCGAGGCCGCCTCTGCCTCTGAGCTATTCCAGAAGTAGTGAGGAGGCTTTTTTGGAG
GCCTAGGCTTTTGCAAAAAGCTCCCGGATCCACCGGAGCTTACCATGACCGAGTACAAGCCCACGGTGCG
CCTCGCCACCCGCGACGACGTCCCCAGGGCCGTACGCACCCTCGCCGCCGCGTTCGCCGACTACCCCGCC
ACGCGCCACACCGTCGATCCGGACCGCCACATCGAGCGGGTCACCGAGCTGCAAGAACTCTTCCTCACGC
GCGTCGGGCTCGACATCGGCAAGGTGTGGGTCGCGGACGACGGCGCCGCGGTGGCGGTCTGGACCACGCC
GGAGAGCGTCGAAGCGGGGGCGGTGTTCGCCGAGATCGGCCCGCGCATGGCCGAGTTGAGCGGTTCCCGG
CTGGCCGCGCAGCAACAGATGGAAGGCCTCCTGGCGCCGCACCGGCCCAAGGAGCCCGCGTGGTTCCTGG
CCACCGTCGGCGTCTCGCCCGACCACCAGGGCAAGGGTCTGGGCAGCGCCGTCGTGCTCCCCGGAGTGGA
GGCGGCCGAGCGCGCCGGGGTGCCCGCCTTCCTGGAGACCTCCGCGCCCCGCAACCTCCCCTTCTACGAG
CGGCTCGGCTTCACCGTCACCGCCGACGTCGAGGTGCCCGAAGGACCGCGCACCTGGTGCATGACCCGCA
AGCCCGGTGCCTGATAAGCACAATTCGAGCTCGGTACCTTTAAGACCAATGACTTACAAGGCAGCTGTAG
ATCTTAGCCACTTTTTAAAAGAAAAGGGGGGACTGGAAGGGCTAGCTCACTCCCAACGAAGACAAGATCT
GCTTTTTGCTTGTACTGGGTCTCTCTGGTTAGACCAGATCTGAGCCTGGGAGCTCTCTGGCTAACTAGGG
AACCCACTGCTTAAGCCTCAATAAAGCTTGCCTTGAGTGCTTCAAGTAGTGTGTGCCCGTCTGTTGTGTG
ACTCTGGTAACTAGAGATCCCTCAGACCCTTTTAGTCAGTGTGGAAAATCTCTAGCAGTAGTAGTTCATG
TCATCTTATTATTCAGTATTTATAACTTGCAAAGAAATGAATATCAGAGAGTGAGAGGAACTTGTTTATT
GCAGCTTATAATGGTTACAAATAAAGCAATAGCATCACAAATTTCACAAATAAAGCATTTTTTTCACTGC
ATTCTAGTTGTGGTTTGTCCAAACTCATCAATGTATCTTATCATGTCTGGCTCTAGCTATCCCGCCCCTA
ACTCCGCCCATCCCGCCCCTAACTCCGCCCAGTTCCGCCCATTCTCCGCCCCATGGCTGACTAATTTTTT
TTATTTATGCAGAGGCCGAGGCCGCCTCGGCCTCTGAGCTATTCCAGAAGTAGTGAGGAGGCTTTTTTGG
AGGCCTAGGGACGTACCCAATTCGCCCTATAGTGAGTCGTATTACGCGCGCTCACTGGCCGTCGTTTTAC
AACGTCGTGACTGGGAAAACCCTGGCGTTACCCAACTTAATCGCCTTGCAGCACATCCCCCTTTCGCCAG
CTGGCGTAATAGCGAAGAGGCCCGCACCGATCGCCCTTCCCAACAGTTGCGCAGCCTGAATGGCGAATGG
G
[124 nt withheld, positions 7842-7965]
C
[91 nt withheld, positions 7967-8057]
A
[49 nt withheld, positions 8059-8107]
CCTTTGACGTTGGAGTCCACGTTCTTT
[37 nt withheld, positions 8135-8171]
ACCCTATCTCGGTCTATTCTTTTGATTTATAAGGGATTTTGCCGATTTCGGCCTATTGGTTAAAAAATGA
GCTGATTTAACAAAAATTTAACGCGAATTTTAACAAAATATTAACGCTTACAATTTAGGTGGCACTTTTC
GGGGAAATGTGCGCGGAACCCCTATTTGTTTATTTTTCTAAATACATTCAAATATGTATCCGCTCATGAG
ACAATAACCCTGATAAATGCTTCAATAATATTGAAAAAGGAAGAGTATGAGTATTCAACATTTCCGTGTC
GCCCTTATTCCCTTTTTTGCGGCATTTTGCCTTCCTGTTTTTGCTCACCCAGAAACGCTGGTGAAAGTAA
AAGATGCTGAAGATCAGTTGGGTGCACGAGTGGGTTACATCGAACTGGATCTCAACAGCGGTAAGATCCT
TGAGAGTTTTCGCCCCGAAGAACGTTTTCCAATGATGAGCACTTTTAAAGTTCTGCTATGTGGCGCGGTA
TTATCCCGTATTGACGCCGGGCAAGAGCAACTCGGTCGCCGCATACACTATTCTCAGAATGACTTGGTTG
AGTACTCACCAGTCACAGAAAAGCATCTTACGGATGGCATGACAGTAAGAGAATTATGCAGTGCTGCCAT
AACCATGAGTGATAACACTGCGGCCAACTTACTTCTGACAACGATCGGAGGACCGAAGGAGCTAACCGCT
TTTTTGCACAACATGGGGGATCATGTAACTCGCCTTGATCGTTGGGAACCGGAGCTGAATGAAGCCATAC
CAAACGACGAGCGTGACACCACGATGCCTGTAGCAATGGCAACAACGTTGCGCAAACTATTAACTGGCGA
ACTACTTACTCTAGCTTCCCGGCAACAATTAATAGACTGGATGGAGGCGGATAAAGTTGCAGGACCACTT
CTGCGCTCGGCCCTTCCGGCTGGCTGGTTTATTGCTGATAAATCTGGAGCCGGTGAGCGTGGGTCTCGCG
GTATCATTGCAGCACTGGGGCCAGATGGTAAGCCCTCCCGTATCGTAGTTATCTACACGACGGGGAGTCA
GGCAACTATGGATGAACGAAATAGACAGATCGCTGAGATAGGTGCCTCACTGATTAAGCATTGGTAACTG
TCAGACCAAGTTTACTCATATATACTTTAGATTGATTTAAAACTTCATTTTTAATTTAAAAGGATCTAGG
TGAAGATCCTTTTTGATAATCTCATGACCAAAATCCCTTAACGTGAGTTTTCGTTCCACTGAGCGTCAGA
CCCCGTAGAAAAGATCAAAGGATCTTCTTGAGATCCTTTTTTTCTGCGCGTAATCTGCTGCTTGCAAACA
AAAAAACCACCGCTACCAGCGGTGGTTTGTTTGCCGGATCAAGAGCTACCAACTCTTTTTCCGAAGGTAA
CTGGCTTCAGCAGAGCGCAGATACCAAATACTGTTCTTCTAGTGTAGCCGTAGTTAGGCCACCACTTCAA
GAACTCTGTAGCACCGCCTACATACCTCGCTCTGCTAATCCTGTTACCAGTGGCTGCTGCCAGTGGCGAT
AAGTCGTGTCTTACCGGGTTGGACTCAAGACGATAGTTACCGGATAAGGCGCAGCGGTCGGGCTGAACGG
GGGGTTCGTGCACACAGCCCAGCTTGGAGCGAACGACCTACACCGAACTGAGATACCTACAGCGTGAGCT
ATGAGAAAGCGCCACGCTTCCCGAAGGGAGAAAGGCGGACAGGTATCCGGTAAGCGGCAGGGTCGGAACA
GGAGAGCGCACGAGGGAGCTTCCAGGGGGAAACGCCTGGTATCTTTATAGTCCTGTCGGGTTTCGCCACC
TCTGACTTGAGCGTCGATTTTTGTGATGCTCGTCAGGGGGGCGGAGCCTATGGAAAAACGCCAGCAACGC
GGCCTTTTTACGGTTCCTGGCCTTTTGCTGGCCTTTTGCTCACATGTTCTTTCCTGCGTTATCCCCTGAT
TCTGTGGATAACCGTATTACCGCCTTTGAGTGAGCTGATACCGCTCGCCGCAGCCGAACGACCGA
